Addgene plasmid #194963: pBID2_MCS>QF2
Purpose: (Empty Backbone) Drosophila QF2 expression under introduced sequence control, PhiC31 transgenesis
Depositing lab: Brian McCabe. Depositing organization: Swiss Federal Institute of Technology (EPFL). Publication: Tools for synchronous temporal control of independent transgenes in discrete Drosophila tissues. Ruchti E, McCabe BD. bioRxiv 2026.02.02.703225 10.64898/2026.02.02.703225.
Backbone
  Vector backbone: pBID2
  Backbone manufacturer: Evelyne Ruchti, Yuliia Smal and Brian McCabe
  Backbone size (bp): 10284
  Vector type: Insect Expression
  Selectable markers: Drosophila mini-white
Growth in bacteria
  Bacterial resistance: Ampicillin, 100 μg/mL
  Growth temperature: 37°C
  Growth strain: DH5alpha
  Copy number: High Copy
Gene/Insert
  Gene/Insert name: None
  Mutation: QF2
Terms and licenses: Academic/Nonprofit Terms; Industry Terms: Not Available to Industry
Depositor comments: The insert begins with a Multiple Cloning Site (for insertion of gene regulatory sequences), followed by a DSCP synthetic core promoter, a Syn21 translation enhancer, a QF2 transcription factor followed by a p10 3' untranslated region. The insert is flanked by Gypsy insulator sequences to enable more homogeneous transgene expression at diverse genetic insertion sites. The backbone includes a phiC31 attB sequence for targeted transgenesis and a mini-white gene to allow transgene selection.
How to cite: pBID2_MCS>QF2 was a gift from Brian McCabe (Addgene plasmid # 194963 ; http://n2t.net/addgene:194963 ; RRID:Addgene_194963)
