[The description below was written by a language model from this plasmid's Addgene catalogue record and pLannotate feature annotations shown in this document.]
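Description:
pBID2_MCS>QF2 is a 10,284 bp Drosophila transgenesis vector built on the pBID2 backbone and supplied as an empty backbone: it already carries the QF2 transcription factor, but the regulatory sequence that will direct its expression is left for the user to insert. In E. coli it is maintained as a high-copy plasmid through a ColE1/pUC-type origin and selected with ampicillin (AmpR under its own bla promoter). An f1 origin and remnants of a lacZα/lac promoter cloning region with flanking T7 and T3 promoters are also annotated. These appear to be carry-overs from the parental cloning vector.

According to the depositor, the payload begins with a multiple cloning site for enhancer or other gene regulatory fragments. This is followed by the DSCP synthetic core promoter, a Syn21 translation enhancer, the QF2 coding sequence and a p10 3' untranslated region. The automated annotation does not label QF2, DSCP or Syn21. It does detect a modified Mhc intron upstream of the coding region, and an AcMNPV P74 fragment that probably reflects the baculoviral origin of the p10 3' sequence. Gypsy insulators flank the cassette to buffer it from position effects and give more uniform expression across insertion sites. A φC31 attB site allows site-specific integration into attP landing sites, and a mini-white gene, with an adjacent loxP site, provides eye-colour selection of transformants. The construct is intended for generating driver lines in which a chosen enhancer controls QF2, the activator of the Q binary expression system, which drives QUAS-linked transgenes.
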