Features (pLannotate 1.2.2; 18 found; start..end, strand, type, name):
     30..458     -  rep_origin     f1 ori (sequence partly withheld): f1 bacteriophage origin of replication; arrow indicates direction of (+) strand synthesis
    463..620     -  CDS            lacZα (fragment): LacZα fragment of β-galactosidase; lacZ fragment
    623..641     +  promoter       T7 promoter: promoter for bacteriophage T7 RNA polymerase
    666..4785    +  gene           mini-white: white; This modified version of the white gene lacks part of the first intron.
   4792..4825    -  protein_bind   loxP: Cre-mediated recombination occurs in the 8-bp core sequence (GCATACAT). Cre recombinase
   4838..5268    +  protein_bind   gypsy insulator: chromatin insulator from Drosophila Su(Hw), CP190, and Mod(mdg4)67.2
   5500..5566    +  intron         Mhc intron: modified Drosophila myosin heavy chain intron 16 (Pfeiffer et al., 2010)
   6680..7330    -  CDS            P74 (fragment): PIF0_NPVAC - Experimental evidence at protein level: Swiss-Prot protein existence level 1. Plays an essential role for oral infectivity of occlusion- derived virus (ODV) and functions also in host midgut attachment and fusion by binding to a specific host receptor. From Autographa californica nuclear polyhedrosis virus (AcMNPV).
   7344..7774    +  protein_bind   gypsy insulator: chromatin insulator from Drosophila Su(Hw), CP190, and Mod(mdg4)67.2
   7808..7877    +  protein_bind   attB: attB site for the φC31 integrase (Groth et al., 2000) phage φC31 integrase
   8096..8114    -  promoter       T3 promoter: promoter for bacteriophage T3 RNA polymerase
   8159..8175    -  protein_bind   lac operator: The lac repressor binds to the lac operator to inhibit transcription in E. coli. This inhibition can be relieved by adding lactose or isopropyl-β-D-thiogalactopyranoside (IPTG). lac repressor encoded by lacI
   8183..8213    -  promoter       lac promoter: promoter for the E. coli lac operon
   8228..8249    -  protein_bind   CAP binding site: CAP binding activates transcription in the presence of cAMP. E. coli catabolite activator protein
   8262..8354    -  CDS            lacI (fragment): lac repressor; lacI; The lac repressor binds to the lac operator to inhibit transcription in E. coli. This inhibition can be relieved by adding lactose or isopropyl-β-D-thiogalactopyranoside (IPTG).
   8537..9125    -  rep_origin     ori: high-copy-number ColE1/pMB1/pBR322/pUC origin of replication
   9296..10156   -  CDS            AmpR: β-lactamase; bla; confers resistance to ampicillin, carbenicillin, and related antibiotics
  10157..10261   -  promoter       AmpR promoter: bla
>Addgene plasmid #194963 | pBID2_MCS>QF2 | addgene full sequence | sequence record 384144 | Addgene NGS Result
CTAAATTGTAAGCGTTAATATTTTGTTAAAATTCGCGTTAAATTTTTGTTAAATCAGCTCATTTTTTAAC
CAATAGGCCGAAATCGGCAAAATCCCTTATAAATCAAAAGAATAGACCGAGATAGGGT
[37 nt withheld, positions 129-165]
AAAGAACGTGGACTCCAACGTCAAAGG
[49 nt withheld, positions 193-241]
T
[91 nt withheld, positions 243-333]
G
[124 nt withheld, positions 335-458]
CCCATTCGCCATTCAGGCTGCGCAACTGTTGGGAAGGGCGATCGGTGCGGGCCTCTTCGCTATTACGCCA
GCTGGCGAAAGGGGGATGTGCTGCAAGGCGATTAAGTTGGGTAACGCCAGGGTTTTCCCAGTCACGACGT
TGTAAAACGACGGCCAGTGAATTGTAATACGACTCACTATAGGGCGAATTGGGTACGTACCGGGCCCCTA
GTATGTATGTAAGTTAATAAAACCCATTTTTGCGGAAAGTAGATAAAAAAAACATTTTTTTTTTTTACTG
CACTGGATATCATTGAACTTATCTGATCAGTTTTAAATTTACTTCGATCCAAGGGTATTTGATGTACCAG
GTTCTTTCGATTACCTCTCACTCAAAATGACATTCCACTCAAAGTCAGCGCTGTTTGCCTCCTTCTCTGT
CCACAGAAATATCGCCGTCTCTTTCGCCGCTGCGTCCGCTATCTCTTTCGCCACCGTTTGTAGCGTTACG
TAGCGTCAATGTCCGCCTTCAGTTGCATTTTGTCAGCGGTTTCGTGACGAAGCTCCAAGCGGTTTACGCC
ATCAATTAAACACAAAGTGCTGTGCCAAAACTCCTCTCGCTTCTTATTTTTGTTTGTTTTTTGAGTGATT
GGGGTGGTGATTGGTTTTGGGTGGGTAAGCAGGGGAAAGTGTGAAAAATCCCGGCAATGGGCCAAGAGGA
TCAGGAGCTATTAATTCGCGGAGGCAGCAAACACCCATCTGCCGAGCATCTGAACAATGTGAGTAGTACA
TGTGCATACATCTTAAGTTCACTTGATCTATAGGAACTGCGATTGCAACATCAAATTGTCTGCGGCGTGA
GAACTGCGACCCACAAAAATCCCAAACCGCAATTGCACAAACAAATAGTGACACGAAACAGATTATTCTG
GTAGCTGTTCTCGCTATATAAGACAATTTTTGAGATCATATCATGATCAAGACATCTAAAGGCATTCATT
TTCGACTATATTCTTTTTTACAAAAAATATAACAACCAGATATTTTAAGCTGATCCTAGATGCACAAAAA
ATAAATAAAAGTATAAACCTACTTCGTAGGATACTTCGGGGTACTTTTTGTTCGGGGTTAGATGAGCATA
ACGCTTGTAGTTGATATTTGAGATCCCCTATCATTGCAGGGTGACAGCGGAGCGGCTTCGCAGAGCTGCA
TTAACCAGGGCTTCGGGCAGGCCAAAAACTACGGCACGCTCCGGCCACCCAGTCCGCCGGAGGACTCCGG
TTCAGGGAGCGGCCAACTAGCCGAGAACCTCACCTATGCCTGGCACAATATGGACATCTTTGGGGCGGTC
AATCAGCCGGGCTCCGGATGGCGGCAGCTGGTCAACCGGACACGCGGACTATTCTGCAACGAGCGACACA
TACCGGCGCCCAGGAAACATTTGCTCAAGAACGGTGAGTTTCTATTCGCAGTCGGCTGATCTGTGTGAAA
TCTTAATAAAGGGTCCAATTACCAATTTGAAACTCAGTTTGCGGCGTGGCCTATCCGGGCGAACTTTTGG
CCGTGATGGGCAGTTCCGGTGCCGGAAAGACGACCCTGCTGAATGCCCTTGCCTTTCGATCGCCGCAGGG
CATCCAAGTATCGCCATCCGGGATGCGACTGCTCAATGGCCAACCTGTGGACGCCAAGGAGATGCAGGCC
AGGTGCGCCTATGTCCAGCAGGATGACCTCTTTATCGGCTCCCTAACGGCCAGGGAACACCTGATTTTCC
AAGCCATGGTGCGGATGCCACGACATCTGACCTATCGGCAGCGAGTGGCCCGCGTGGATCAGGTGATCCA
GGAGCTTTCGCTCAGCAAATGTCAGCACACGATCATCGGTGTGCCCGGCAGGGTGAAAGGTCTGTCCGGC
GGAGAAAGGAAGCGTCTGGCATTCGCCTCCGAGGCTCTAACCGATCCGCCGCTTCTGATCTGCGATGAGC
CCACCTCCGGACTGGACTCCTTTACCGCCCACAGCGTCGTCCAGGTGCTGAAGAAGCTGTCGCAGAAGGG
CAAGACCGTCATCCTGACCATTCATCAGCCGTCTTCCGAGCTGTTTGAGCTCTTTGACAAGATCCTTCTG
ATGGCCGAGGGCAGGGTAGCTTTCTTGGGCACTCCCAGCGAAGCCGTCGACTTCTTTTCCTAGTGAGTTC
GATGTGTTTATTAAGGGTATCTAGTATTACATAACATCTCAACTCCTATCCAGCGTGGGTGCCCAGTGTC
CTACCAACTACAATCCGGCGGACTTTTACGTACAGGTGTTGGCCGTTGTGCCCGGACGGGAGATCGAGTC
CCGTGATCGGATCGCCAAGATATGCGACAATTTTGCCATTAGCAAAGTAGCCCGGGATATGGAGCAGTTG
TTGGCCACCAAAAATCTGGAGAAGCCACTGGAGCAGCCGGAGAATGGGTACACCTACAAGGCCACCTGGT
TCATGCAGTTCCGGGCGGTCCTGTGGCGATCCTGGCTGTCGGTGCTCAAGGAACCACTCCTCGTAAAAGT
GCGACTTATTCAGACAACGGTGAGTGGTTCCAGTGGAAACAAATGATATAACGCTTACAATTCTTGGAAA
CAAATTCGCTAGATTTTAGATAGAATTGCCTGATTCCACACCCTTCTTAGTTTTTTTCAATGAGATGTAT
AGTTTATAGTTTTGCAGAAGATAAATAAATTTCATTTAACTCGCGAATATTAATGAGATGCGAGTAACAT
TTTAATTTGCAGATGGTTGCCATCTTGATTGGCCTCATCTTTTTGGGCCAACAACTCACGCAAGTGGGTG
TGATGAATATCAACGGAGCCATCTTCCTCTTCCTGACCAACATGACCTTTCAAAACGTCTTTGCCACGAT
AAATGTAAGTCATGTTTAGAATACATTTGCATTTCAATAATTTACTAACTTTCTAATGAATCGATTCGAT
TTAGGTGTTCACCTCAGAGCTGCCAGTTTTTATGAGGGAGGCCCGAAGTCGACTTTATCGCTGTGACACA
TACTTTCTGGGCAAAACGATTGCCGAATTGCCGCTTTTTCTCACAGTGCCACTGGTCTTCACGGCGATTG
CCTATCCGATGATCGGACTGCGGGCCGGAGTGCTGCACTTCTTCAACTGCCTGGCGCTGGTCACTCTGGT
GGCCAATGTGTCAACGTCCTTCGGATATCTAATATCCTGCGCCAGCTCCTCGACCTCGATGGCGCTGTCT
GTGGGTCCGCCGGTTATCATACCATTCCTGCTCTTTGGCGGCTTCTTCTTGAACTCGGGCTCGGTGCCAG
TATACCTCAAATGGTTGTCGTACCTCTCATGGTTCCGTTACGCCAACGAGGGTCTGCTGATTAACCAATG
GGCGGACGTGGAGCCGGGCGAAATTAGCTGCACATCGTCGAACACCACGTGCCCCAGTTCGGGCAAGGTC
ATCCTGGAGACGCTTAACTTCTCCGCCGCCGATCTGCCGCTGGACTACGTGGGTCTGGCCATTCTCATCG
TGAGCTTCCGGGTGCTCGCATATCTGGCTCTAAGACTTCGGGCCCGACGCAAGGAGTAGCCGACATATAT
CCGAAATAACTGCTTGTTTTTTTTTTTTACCATTATTACCATCGTGTTTACTGTTTATTGCCCCCTCAAA
AAGCTAATGTAATTATATTTGTGCCAATAAAAACAAGATATGACCTATAGAATACAAGTATTTCCCCTTC
GAACATCCCCACAAGTAGACTTTGGATTTGTCTTCTAACCAAAAGACTTACACACCTGCATACCTTACAT
CAAAAACTCGTTTATCGCTACATAAAACACCGGGATATATTTTTTATATACATACTTTTCAAATCGCGCG
CCCTCTTCATAATTCACCTCCACCACACCACGTTTCGTAGTTGCTCTTTCGCTGTCTCCCACCCGCTCTC
CGCAACACATTCACCTTTTGTTCGACGACCTTGGAGCGACTGTCGTTAGTTCCGCGCGATTCGGTTCGCT
CAAATGGTTCCGAGTGGTTCATTTCGTCTCAATAGAAATTAGTAATAAATATTTGTATGTACAATTTATT
TGCTCCAATATATTTGTATATATTTCCCTCACAGCTATATTTATTCTAATTTAATATTATGACTTTTTAA
GGTAATTTTTTGTGACCTGTTCGGAGTGATTAGCGTTACAATTTGAACTGAAAGTGACATCCAGTGTTTG
TTCCTTGTGTAGATGCATCTCAAAAAAATGGTGGGCATAATAGTGTTGTTTATATATATCAAAAATAACA
ACTATAATAATAAGAATACATTTAATTTAGAAAATGCTTGGATTTCACTGGAACTAGGCTAGCATAACTT
CGTATAATGTATGCTATACGAAGTTATGCTAGCGGATCCTGGCCACGTAATAAGTGTGCGTTGAATTTAT
TCGCAAAAACATTGCATATTTTCGGCAAAGTAAAATTTTGTTGCATACCTTATCAAAAAATAAGTGCTGC
ATACTTTTTAGAGAAACCAAATAATTTTTTATTGCATACCCGTTTTTAATAAAATACATTGCATACCCTC
TTTTAATAAAAAATATTGCATACTTTGACGAAACAAATTTTCGTTGCATACCCAATAAAAGATTATTATA
TTGCATACCCGTTTTTAATAAAATACATTGCATACCCTCTTTTAATAAAAAATATTGCATACGTTGACGA
AACAAATTTTCGTTGCATACCCAATAAAAGATTATTATATTGCATACCTTTTCTTGCCATACCATTTAGC
CGATCAATTGTGCTCGGCAACAGTATATTTGTGGTGTGCCAACCAACAACAGATCTGAATTCGCTTAATT
AAGGCGCGCCATTTAAATCTCGAGGATAAACGGCCGGCCGAGCTCGCCCGGGGATCGAGCGCAGCGGTAT
AAAAGGGCGCGGGGTGGCTGAGAGCATCAGTTGTGAATGAATGTTCGAGCCGAGCAGACGTGCCGCTGCC
TTCGTTAATATCCTTTGAATAAGCCAACTTTGAATCACAAGACGCATACCAAACGGTACCAGATCTAAAA
GGTAGGTTCAACCACTGATGCCTAGGCACACCGAAACGACTAACCCTAATTCTTATCCTTTACTTCAGGC
GGCCGCGTTTAAACAACTTAAAAAAAAAAATCAAAATGCCACCCAAGCGCAAAACGCTTAACGCTGCGGC
TGAGGCTAACGCTCATGCCGACGGACACGCCGACGGAAACGCCGACGGACACGTGGCCAATACGGCCGCG
TCCTCGAATAATGCGAGGTTCGCTGATCTCACTAACATCGATACTCCGGGTCTGGGACCCACAACTACGA
CCCTGCTCGTGGAACCAGCACGCTCAAAGCGTCAACGAGTGTCCCGCGCATGCGACCAGTGCCGTGCAGC
CCGAGAGAAATGCGACGGAATACAGCCTGCGTGTTTCCCGTGCGTTTCCCAGGGAAGGTCCTGCACTTAT
CAGGCTTCGCCGAAAAAGAGGGGAGTTCAAACCGGTTATATTCGTACGCTGGAGCTCGCCCTCGCCTGGA
TGTTTGAAAATGTCGCGCGTTCCGAAGATGCCTTGCATAACCTCCTCGTCCGTGACGCCGGACAAGGATC
AGCTCTGCTCGTTGGTAAAGATTCGCCGGCTGCCGAGCGACTCCATGCCCGTTGGGCTACTAGCCGTGTC
AATAAGAGCATTACCCGCCTCCTCCGTCAGTTGGAGCTCCCTCCTACCGCCACGGCTACGGCCTCGATAA
TGCCGCACGTGATGGAGCAGCCTCTCAGTACCAGCATTAACCCCGTCAACGACCGCTTCAACGGTATTCC
CAACCCCACTCCGTATAACTCCGATGCAGCTCTCGATGCTATCACTCAGACCAACGATTATGGAAGCGTA
AATACACATGGTATCCTCTCTACTTACCCGCCACCGGCTACGCACCTTAATGAAGCTTCCGTCGCTCTCG
CTCCCGGTGGCGCCCCCCCCCGACCGCCTCCTCCGTATGTTGACAGCACGACCAATCACCCGCCGTACCA
CTCGAATCTGGTTCCAATGGCGAACTTTGGTTACTCGACCGTTGATTACGATGCCATGGTTGACGATTTG
GCTAGCATTGAATACACGGACGCTGTGGATGTCGACCCACAGTTTATGACCAATCTGGGATTCGTTCCTG
GATGTAACTTCTCCGACATTAATACATACGAACAGTGACCTGCAGGAATGAATCGTTTTTAAAATAACAA
ATCAATTGTTTTATAATATTCGTACGATTCTTTGATTATGTAATAAAATGTGATCATTAGGAAGATTACG
AAAAATATAAAAAATATGAGTTCTGTGTGTATAACAAATGCTGTAAACGCCACAATTGTGTTTGTTGCAA
ATAAACCCATGATTATTTGATTAAAATTGTTGTTTTCTTTGTTCATAGACAATAGTGTGTTTTGCCTAAA
CGTGTACTGCATAAACTCCATGCGAGTGTATAGCGAGCTAGTGGCTAACGCTTGCCCCACCAAAGTAGAT
TCGTCAAAATCCTCAATTTCATCACCCTCCTCCAAGTTTAACATTTGGCCGTCGGAATTAACTTCTAAAG
ATGCCACATAATCTAATAAATGAAATAGAGATTCAAACGTGGCGTCATCGTCCGTTTCGACCATTTCCGA
AAAGAACTCGGGCATAAACTCTATGATTTCTCTGGACGTGGTGTTGTCGAAACTCTCAAAGTACGCAGTC
AGGAACGTGCGCGACATGTCGTCGGGAAACTCGCGCGGAAACATGTTGTTGTAACCGAACGGGTCCCATA
GCGCCAAAACCAAATCTGCCAGCGTCAATAGAATGAGCACGATGCCGACAATGGAGCTGGCTTGGATAGC
GATTCGAGTTAACTCTAGAAGATCTTGGCCACGTAATAAGTGTGCGTTGAATTTATTCGCAAAAACATTG
CATATTTTCGGCAAAGTAAAATTTTGTTGCATACCTTATCAAAAAATAAGTGCTGCATACTTTTTAGAGA
AACCAAATAATTTTTTATTGCATACCCGTTTTTAATAAAATACATTGCATACCCTCTTTTAATAAAAAAT
ATTGCATACTTTGACGAAACAAATTTTCGTTGCATACCCAATAAAAGATTATTATATTGCATACCCGTTT
TTAATAAAATACATTGCATACCCTCTTTTAATAAAAAATATTGCATACGTTGACGAAACAAATTTTCGTT
GCATACCCAATAAAAGATTATTATATTGCATACCTTTTCTTGCCATACCATTTAGCCGATCAATTGTGCT
CGGCAACAGTATATTTGTGGTGTGCCAACCAACAACGGATCCACTAGTGTCGACGATGTAGGTCACGGTC
TCGAAGCCGCGGTGCGGGTGCCAGGGCGTGCCCTTGGGCTCCCCGGGCGCGTACTCCACCTCACCCATCT
GGTCCATCATGATGAACGGGTCGAGGTGGCGGTAGTTGATCCCGGCGAACGCGCGGCGCACCGGGAAGCC
CTCGCCCTCGAAACCGCTGGGCGCGGTGGTCACGGTGAGCACGGGACGTGCGACGGCGTCGGCGGGTGCG
GATACGCGGGGCAGCGTCAGCGGGTTCTCGACGGTCACGGCGGGCATGTCGACACTAGTTCTAGCCAGCT
TTTGTTCCCTTTAGTGAGGGTTAATTTCGAGCTTGGCGTAATCATGGTCATAGCTGTTTCCTGTGTGAAA
TTGTTATCCGCTCACAATTCCACACAACATACGAGCCGGAAGCATAAAGTGTAAAGCCTGGGGTGCCTAA
TGAGTGAGCTAACTCACATTAATTGCGTTGCGCTCACTGCCCGCTTTCCAGTCGGGAAACCTGTCGTGCC
AGCTGCATTAATGAATCGGCCAACGCGCGGGGAGAGGCGGTTTGCGTATTGGGCGCTCTTCCGCTTCCTC
GCTCACTGACTCGCTGCGCTCGGTCGTTCGGCTGCGGCGAGCGGTATCAGCTCACTCAAAGGCGGTAATA
CGGTTATCCACAGAATCAGGGGATAACGCAGGAAAGAACATGTGAGCAAAAGGCCAGCAAAAGGCCAGGA
ACCGTAAAAAGGCCGCGTTGCTGGCGTTTTTCCATAGGCTCCGCCCCCCTGACGAGCATCACAAAAATCG
ACGCTCAAGTCAGAGGTGGCGAAACCCGACAGGACTATAAAGATACCAGGCGTTTCCCCCTGGAAGCTCC
CTCGTGCGCTCTCCTGTTCCGACCCTGCCGCTTACCGGATACCTGTCCGCCTTTCTCCCTTCGGGAAGCG
TGGCGCTTTCTCATAGCTCACGCTGTAGGTATCTCAGTTCGGTGTAGGTCGTTCGCTCCAAGCTGGGCTG
TGTGCACGAACCCCCCGTTCAGCCCGACCGCTGCGCCTTATCCGGTAACTATCGTCTTGAGTCCAACCCG
GTAAGACACGACTTATCGCCACTGGCAGCAGCCACTGGTAACAGGATTAGCAGAGCGAGGTATGTAGGCG
GTGCTACAGAGTTCTTGAAGTGGTGGCCTAACTACGGCTACACTAGAAGAACAGTATTTGGTATCTGCGC
TCTGCTGAAGCCAGTTACCTTCGGAAAAAGAGTTGGTAGCTCTTGATCCGGCAAACAAACCACCGCTGGT
AGCGGTGGTTTTTTTGTTTGCAAGCAGCAGATTACGCGCAGAAAAAAAGGATCTCAAGAAGATCCTTTGA
TCTTTTCTACGGGGTCTGACGCTCAGTGGAACGAAAACTCACGTTAAGGGATTTTGGTCATGAGATTATC
AAAAAGGATCTTCACCTAGATCCTTTTAAATTAAAAATGAAGTTTTAAATCAATCTAAAGTATATATGAG
TAAACTTGGTCTGACAGTTACCAATGCTTAATCAGTGAGGCACCTATCTCAGCGATCTGTCTATTTCGTT
CATCCATAGTTGCCTGACTCCCCGTCGTGTAGATAACTACGATACGGGAGGGCTTACCATCTGGCCCCAG
TGCTGCAATGATACCGCGAGACCCACGCTCACCGGCTCCAGATTTATCAGCAATAAACCAGCCAGCCGGA
AGGGCCGAGCGCAGAAGTGGTCCTGCAACTTTATCCGCCTCCATCCAGTCTATTAATTGTTGCCGGGAAG
CTAGAGTAAGTAGTTCGCCAGTTAATAGTTTGCGCAACGTTGTTGCCATTGCTACAGGCATCGTGGTGTC
ACGCTCGTCGTTTGGTATGGCTTCATTCAGCTCCGGTTCCCAACGATCAAGGCGAGTTACATGATCCCCC
ATGTTGTGCAAAAAAGCGGTTAGCTCCTTCGGTCCTCCGATCGTTGTCAGAAGTAAGTTGGCCGCAGTGT
TATCACTCATGGTTATGGCAGCACTGCATAATTCTCTTACTGTCATGCCATCCGTAAGATGCTTTTCTGT
GACTGGTGAGTACTCAACCAAGTCATTCTGAGAATAGTGTATGCGGCGACCGAGTTGCTCTTGCCCGGCG
TCAATACGGGATAATACCGCGCCACATAGCAGAACTTTAAAAGTGCTCATCATTGGAAAACGTTCTTCGG
GGCGAAAACTCTCAAGGATCTTACCGCTGTTGAGATCCAGTTCGATGTAACCCACTCGTGCACCCAACTG
ATCTTCAGCATCTTTTACTTTCACCAGCGTTTCTGGGTGAGCAAAAACAGGAAGGCAAAATGCCGCAAAA
AAGGGAATAAGGGCGACACGGAAATGTTGAATACTCATACTCTTCCTTTTTCAATATTATTGAAGCATTT
ATCAGGGTTATTGTCTCATGAGCGGATACATATTTGAATGTATTTAGAAAAATAAACAAATAGGGGTTCC
GCGCACATTTCCCCGAAAAGTGCCAC
